Addgene plasmid #244903: pHygGP16
Purpose: (Empty Backbone) hygR selection nls-GFP marked rapid RMCE integration vector with an attP site for RMHE
Depositing lab: Michael Nonet. Depositing organization: Washington University in Saint Louis. Publication: Creation and manipulation of bipartite expression transgenes in C. elegans using phiC31 recombinase. Nonet ML. Genetics. 2026 Jul 6:iyag166. doi: 10.1093/genetics/iyag166. PubMed 42405870.
Backbone
  Vector backbone: pBluescript II SK (+)
  Backbone size (bp): 3000
  Modifications to backbone: 1) Removal of SapI site in pBluescript II SK (+), 2) Addition of a loxP site, MCS, FRT3 site, FRT site, rps-0 promoter, hygromycin resistance gene, unc-54 3' UTR, nls-GFP fluorescent protein and myo-2 3' UTR, 3) addition of attP site all via multi-insert Golden Gate Assembly.
  Vector type: Worm Expression ; Recombination Mediated Cassette Exchange; Recombination Mediated Homolog Exchange
  Selectable markers: Hygromycin
Growth in bacteria
  Bacterial resistance: Ampicillin, 100 μg/mL
  Growth temperature: 37°C
  Growth strain: DH5alpha
  Copy number: High Copy
Gene/Insert
  Cloning method: Gateway Cloning
Terms and licenses: Academic/Nonprofit Terms; Industry Terms: Not Available to Industry
Depositor comments: Please visit https://doi.org/10.1101/2024.03.01.583017 for the bioRxiv preprint.
How to cite: pHygGP16 was a gift from Michael Nonet (Addgene plasmid # 244903 ; http://n2t.net/addgene:244903 ; RRID:Addgene_244903)
