[The description below was written by a language model from this plasmid's Addgene catalogue record and pLannotate feature annotations shown in this document.]
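Description:
pHygGP16 is an empty-backbone integration vector for Caenorhabditis elegans transgenesis, built on pBluescript II SK(+) from which a SapI site was removed. It is about 6.6 kb and is maintained in E. coli as a high-copy plasmid through its ColE1/pUC-type origin, with ampicillin resistance (bla and its promoter) for selection. An f1 origin remains from the parental phagemid. According to the record, the worm-specific elements were added by multi-insert Golden Gate assembly, although the cloning method is catalogued as Gateway. Short attB1 and attB2 sequences are annotated flanking the hygromycin resistance gene.

The payload is arranged for rapid recombination-mediated cassette exchange (RMCE). A loxP site is followed by multiple cloning site fragments into which a transgene of interest can be inserted, with a phiC31 attP site lying between those fragments. Downstream come the FRT3 and FRT sites listed in the record; only one minimal FRT is detected in the feature table. These are followed by a worm-optimised, intron-containing GFP fused to the EGL-13 nuclear localisation signal with a myo-2 3' UTR. No promoter for this nls-GFP is listed or annotated. A hygromycin phosphotransferase gene in the opposite orientation is driven by the rps-0 promoter and terminated by the unc-54 3' UTR, allowing drug selection of integrants in worms, while nuclear GFP serves as a visible marker of the insertion. The attP site carried into the genome with the cassette is intended for recombination-mediated homolog exchange (RMHE), in which phiC31 recombinase acts between attachment sites on homologous chromosomes. The associated publication uses this approach to create and manipulate bipartite expression transgenes.
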