Features (pLannotate 1.2.2; 15 found; start..end, strand, type, name):
      3..88      -  CDS            lacI (fragment): lac repressor; lacI; The lac repressor binds to the lac operator to inhibit transcription in E. coli. This inhibition can be relieved by adding lactose or isopropyl-β-D-thiogalactopyranoside (IPTG).
    271..859     -  rep_origin     ori: high-copy-number ColE1/pMB1/pBR322/pUC origin of replication
   1030..1890    -  CDS            AmpR: β-lactamase; bla; confers resistance to ampicillin, carbenicillin, and related antibiotics
   1891..1995    -  promoter       AmpR promoter: bla
   2048..2476    -  rep_origin     f1 ori (sequence partly withheld): f1 bacteriophage origin of replication; arrow indicates direction of (+) strand synthesis
   2488..2521    +  protein_bind   loxP: Cre-mediated recombination occurs in the 8-bp core sequence (GCATACAT). Cre recombinase
   2522..2543    +  misc_feature   MCS (fragment): pBluescript multiple cloning site
   2638..2737    +  protein_bind   phage φC31 attP: attachment site of phage φC31 phage φC31 integrase
   3207..3224    +  misc_feature   MCS (fragment): pBluescript multiple cloning site
   3228..3261    +  protein_bind   FRT (minimal): supports FLP-mediated excision but not integration (Turan and Bode, 2011) FLP recombinase from the Saccharomyces cerevisiae 2μ plasmid
   3319..4161    +  CDS            mEGFP (fragment): monomeric enhanced GFP, optimized with synthetic introns for expression in C. elegans
   4165..4224    +  CDS            EGL-13 NLS (fragment): nuclear localization signal from the C. elegans EGL-13 transcription factor (Lyssenko et al., 2007)
   5109..5129    +  protein_bind   attB2: mutant version of attB; core recombination site for the Gateway® BP reaction BP Clonase™
   5133..6158    -  CDS            HygR: aminoglycoside phosphotransferase from E. coli; aph(4)-Ia; confers resistance to hygromycin
   6164..6184    -  protein_bind   attB1: mutant version of attB; core recombination site for the Gateway® BP reaction BP Clonase™
>Addgene plasmid #244903 | pHygGP16 | addgene full sequence | sequence record 485493
ATCCCGCTTTCCAGTCGGGAAACCTGTCGTGCCAGCTGCATTAATGAATCGGCCAACGCGCGGGGAGAGG
CGGTTTGCGTATTGGGCGAATTCCGCTTCCTCGCTCACTGACTCGCTGCGCTCGGTCGTTCGGCTGCGGC
GAGCGGTATCAGCTCACTCAAAGGCGGTAATACGGTTATCCACAGAATCAGGGGATAACGCAGGAAAGAA
CATGTGAGCAAAAGGCCAGCAAAAGGCCAGGAACCGTAAAAAGGCCGCGTTGCTGGCGTTTTTCCATAGG
CTCCGCCCCCCTGACGAGCATCACAAAAATCGACGCTCAAGTCAGAGGTGGCGAAACCCGACAGGACTAT
AAAGATACCAGGCGTTTCCCCCTGGAAGCTCCCTCGTGCGCTCTCCTGTTCCGACCCTGCCGCTTACCGG
ATACCTGTCCGCCTTTCTCCCTTCGGGAAGCGTGGCGCTTTCTCATAGCTCACGCTGTAGGTATCTCAGT
TCGGTGTAGGTCGTTCGCTCCAAGCTGGGCTGTGTGCACGAACCCCCCATTCAGCCCGACCGCTGCGCCT
TATCCGGTAACTATCGTCTTGAGTCCAACCCGGTAAGACACGACTTATCGCCACTGGCAGCAGCCACTGG
TAACAGGATTAGCAGAGCGAGGTATGTAGGCGGTGCTACAGAGTTCTTGAAGTGGTGGCCTAACTACGGC
TACACTAGAAGAACAGTATTTGGTATCTGCGCTCTGCTGAAGCCAGTTACCTTCGGAAAAAGAGTTGGTA
GCTCTTGATCCGGCAAACAAACCACCGCTGGTAGCGGTGGTTTTTTTGTTTGCAAGCAGCAGATTACGCG
CAGAAAAAAAGGATCTCAAGAAGATCCTTTGATCTTTTCTACGGGGTCTGACGCTCAGTGGAACGAAAAC
TCACGTTAAGGGATTTTGGTCATGAGATTATCAAAAAGGATCTTCACCTAGATCCTTTTAAATTAAAAAT
GAAGTTTTAAATCAATCTAAAGTATATATGAGTAAACTTGGTCTGACAGTTACCAATGCTTAATCAGTGA
GGCACCTATCTCAGCGATCTGTCTATTTCGTTCATCCATAGTTGCCTGACTCCCCGTCGTGTAGATAACT
ACGATACGGGAGGGCTTACCATCTGGCCCCAGTGCTGCAATGATACCGCGAGATCCACGCTCACCGGCTC
CAGATTTATCAGCAATAAACCAGCCAGCCGGAAGGGCCGAGCGCAGAAGTGGTCCTGCAACTTTATCCGC
CTCCATCCAGTCTATTAATTGTTGCCGGGAAGCTAGAGTAAGTAGTTCGCCAGTTAATAGTTTGCGCAAC
GTTGTTGCCATTGCTACAGGCATCGTGGTGTCACGCTCGTCGTTTGGTATGGCTTCATTCAGCTCCGGTT
CCCAACGATCAAGGCGAGTTACATGATCCCCCATGTTGTGCAAAAAAGCGGTTAGCTCCTTCGGTCCTCC
GATCGTTGTCAGAAGTAAGTTGGCCGCAGTGTTATCACTCATGGTTATGGCAGCACTGCATAATTCTCTT
ACTGTCATGCCATCCGTAAGATGCTTTTCTGTGACTGGTGAGTACTCAACCAAGTCATTCTGAGAATAGT
GTATGCGGCGACCGAGTTGCTCTTGCCCGGCGTCAATACGGGATAATACCGCGCCACATAGCAGAACTTT
AAAAGTGCTCATCATTGGAAAACGTTCTTCGGGGCGAAAACTCTCAAGGATCTTACCGCTGTTGAGATCC
AGTTCGATGTAACCCACTCGTGCACCCAACTGATCTTCAGCATCTTTTACTTTCACCAGCGTTTCTGGGT
GAGCAAAAACAGGAAGGCAAAATGCCGCAAAAAAGGGAATAAGGGCGACACGGAAATGTTGAATACTCAT
ACTCTTCCTTTTTCAATATTATTGAAGCATTTATCAGGGTTATTGTCTCATGAGCGGATACATATTTGAA
TGTATTTAGAAAAATAAACAAATAGGGGTTCCGCGCACATTTCCCCGAAAAGTGCCACCTAAATTGTAAG
CGTTAATATTTTGTTAAAATTCGCGTTAAATTTTTGTTAAATCAGCTCATTTTTTAACCAATAGGCCGAA
ATCGGCAAAATCCCTTATAAATCAAAAGAATAGACCGAGATAGGGT
[37 nt withheld, positions 2147-2183]
AAAGAACGTGGACTCCAACGTCAAAGG
[49 nt withheld, positions 2211-2259]
T
[91 nt withheld, positions 2261-2351]
G
[124 nt withheld, positions 2353-2476]
CGTCGGAGCTCATAACTTCGTATAGCATACATTATACGAAGTTATGCGGCCGCTCTAGAACTAGTGGCTG
ACATCCAGTAGACGGAGGCTACCGGTGTACTGACGGACACACCGAAGCCCCGGCGGCAACCCTCAGCGGA
TGCCCCGGGGCTTCACGTTTTCCCAGGTCAGAAGCGGTTTTCGGGAGTAGTGCCCCAACTGGGGTAACCT
TTGAGTTCTCTCAGTTGGGGGCGTAGGGTCGCCGACATGACACAAGGGGTTGTGACCGGGGTGGACACGT
ACGCGGGTGCTTACGACCGTCAGTCGCGCGAGCGCGACAATTGTCTAAACATTTTTTGTTGACTTACAAT
AAATTGTTGATATAATTTATTGTGAAATGGGTATTCTTGAATGATTTGATTTTAACGAAGAGAACGCTGA
AATCAACTGAACACCTCGAATTGAGATTTTGGGGATTTTATACCAAGTTATCGACGACGCAAATGGTGCA
AACTTTATATTTTCAAATATTCTGGAAGCATTCAATGGTCTTTTAAGAAACGGACAACTCCATTCTTGAT
ATGCAATGTTTTTTAAAAGAAATCTCTTTAATCGAGACGGGCGCATATAGAACCTAGTGGAACCGAAGAG
CCTGCAGGTAACCACGCGTTGCATGCTCTTCCGTACGGCGACGTAACGTGAGATAGGCGGAACCCGGGAA
GTTCCTATACTATTTGAAGAATAGGAACTTCTGCAGGAATTCGATATCGGTGAAGTTCCTATTCTCTAGA
AAGTATAGGAACTTCAAAATGGGATCCCCAAAGAAGAAGCGTAAGGTGTCGATGAGTAAAGGAGAAGAAT
TGTTCACTGGAGTTGTCCCAATCCTCGTCGAGCTCGACGGAGACGTCAACGGACACAAGTTCTCCGTCTC
CGGAGAGGGAGAGGGAGACGCCACCTACGGAAAGCTCACCCTCAAGTTCATCTGCACCACCGGAAAGCTC
CCAGTCCCATGGCCAACCCTCGTCACCACCTTCTGCTACGGAGTCCAATGCTTCTCCCGTTACCCAGACC
ACATGAAGCGTCACGACTTCTTCAAGTCCGCCATGCCAGAGGGATACGTCCAAGAGCGTACCATCTTCTT
CAAGGTAAGTTTAAACATATATATACTAACTACTGATTATTTAAATTTTCAGGACGACGGAAACTACAAG
ACCCGTGCCGAGGTCAAGTTCGAGGGAGACACCCTCGTCAACCGTATCGAGCTCAAGGTAAGTTTAAACA
GTTCGGTACTAACTAACCATACATATTTAAATTTTCAGGGAATCGACTTCAAGGAGGACGGAAACATCCT
CGGACACAAGCTCGAGTACAACTACAACTCCCACAACGTCTACATCATGGCCGACAAGCAAAAGAACGGA
ATCAAGGTCAACTTCAAGGTAAGTTTAAACATGATTTTACTAACTAACTAATCTGATTTAAATTTTCAGA
TCCGTCACAACATCGAGGACGGATCCGTCCAACTCGCCGACCACTACCAACAAAACACCCCAATCGGAGA
CGGACCAGTCCTCCTCCCAGACAACCACTACCTCTCCACCCAATCCGCCCTCTCCAAGGACCCAAACGAG
AAGCGTGACCACATGGTCCTCCTCGAGTTCGTCACCGCCGCCGGAATCACCCACGGAATGGACGAGCTCT
ACAAGGCCTCCCGTCGTCGTAAGGCCAACCCAACCAAGCTCTCCGAGAACGCCAAGAAGCTCGCCAAGTA
GATCAACTGCTCTAATTCCATCTCGTTTCTCTCTTTTCTTTCAATCTCTTTACCCGTTTCTCTTCCCCTA
CGTCCCCCAAACCTACCACTGCACAGTAACACATACACATTCAACGTGTCACAATAAAAGCCCATCAACA
CCTTCTCTGTTGTTTTTTTTCTTCAAATGCATTTTTTTCACTTTGTTTAATAATTTTTACGCATCGGATT
TGTAGGATAGTGGAAATTTGTCCTTCAATGCTTCAATTGATTCGACACTTCTCAATATTTTTGATCAATA
AACCATTGATTTTCTATTTAGAAGAAGATCACTGTAAATAACACCAAAAACATCACAGCAAAAAAACTCC
CACTCAATTATATTACTGTTTTTATTGAAACTAGAATAAATTTGAAAATCTTCAAAGCATACACAATTAA
AAAAAACGAAAAAAGAAAAAGTCCCGTTGATTCTCAAACTTAAATTTTTAAACTTGTCTGAACCATGTTG
TAAGTTTGTAAAAGTTTCCCAGTTGTCCTCGAACAGGTCTAAAAATTGCGGTCATAAACTGAAACGTAAC
ATATGATAAGGTATTTTGTGTGCGGTTTTTTCTATGATGTTTCAAAAAAATTTATCAGAAGTAAAAAACA
TAAGAAGTGTACACAGAACATTGTGTAGATTTTGGGATAGAATTATTATTAATGGGGGGAGGGAGCACAA
TTTTTTTCGACTTTTTATTACGAATTAATTCTATTTTTGAATCTACACAATTTCATTGTTAGAGGTGACT
TAAAAGAAGCTAAAAAACAAAGAAATTAAGAGAAGTTTTTTGATAATAACAAAAATAGGGGGTGGGAGCA
CAGGGAGAAAGAGCATGTAGGGATGTTGAAGAGTAATTGGACCCACTTTGTACAAGAAAGCTGGGTCTAT
TCCTTTGCCCTCGGACGAGTGCTGGGGCGTCGGTTTCCACTATCGGCGAGTACTTCTACACAGCCATCGG
TCCAGACGGCCGCGCTTCTGCGGGCGATTTGTGTACGCCCGACAGTCCCGGCTCCGGATCGGACGATTGC
GTCGCATCGACCCTGCGCCCAAGCTGCATCATCGAAATTGCCGTCAACCAAGCTCTGATAGAGTTGGTCA
AGACCAATGCGGAGCATATACGCCCGGAGCCGCGGCGATCCTGCAAGCTCCGGATGCCTCCGCTCGAAGT
AGCGCGTCTGCTGCTCCATACAAGCCAACCACGGCCTCCAGAAGAAGATGTTGGCGACCTCGTATTGGGA
ATCCCCGAACATCGCCTCGCTCCAGTCAATGACCGCTGTTATGCGGCCATTGTCCGTCAGGACATTGTTG
GAGCCGAAATCCGCGTGCACGAGGTGCCGGACTTCGGGGCAGTCCTCGGCCCAAAGCATCAGCTCATCGA
GAGCCTGCGCGACGGACGCACTGACGGTGTCGTCCATCACAGTTTGCCAGTGATACACATGGGGATCAGC
AATCGCGCATATGAAATCACGCCATGTAGTGTATTGACCGATTCCTTGCGGTCCGAATGGGCCGAACCCG
CTCGTCTGGCTAAGATCGGCCGCAGCGATCGCATCCATGGCCTCCGCGACCGGCTGCAGAACAGCGGGCA
GTTCGGTTTCAGGCAGGTCTTGCAACGTGACACCCTGTGCACGGCGGGAGATGCAATAGGTCAGGCTCTC
GCTGAATTCCCCAATGTCAAGCACTTCCGGAATCGGGAGCGCGGCCGATGCAAAGTGCCGATAAACATAA
CGATCTTTGTAGAAACCATCGGCGCAGCTATTTACCCGCAGGACATATCCACGCCCTCCTACATCGAAGC
TGAAAGCACGAGATTCTTCGCCCTCCGAGAGCTGCATCAGGTCGGAGACGCTGTCGAACTTTTCGATCAG
AAACTTCTCGACAGACGTCGCGGTGAGTTCAGGCTTTTTCATGGAGCCTGCTTTTTTGTACAAACTTGCG
GCACCGCCTGACATATTACCTTAAAATTCAAAAATTAATTTCAGATCAGTCATAACCAAGAAAACAAAAT
AAACGTTAGGACAGAAAATTCAAATTAATTAAAAATTATGCTGAATAAGAAAATTACATGCAAAGCCTTA
TTTTCCTCATAGAAACAGTTGAATAACATATTTTTTAATTGAAAACATAGCAAAATTCGTGGTAAAATTT
GTCAAAACCTTGGAAAAAATCGAAAAAAGAACATTTCCCGATGCATTTTCCTATTTCTCGTTGCCGACAA
CGTATAAACGTTGAATACTCAGTCAACGAATTTGGCTGCTGGCTTGGACTCTCGCACGGAAGAGACGCGT
GTGTAGATTTACGACGAAAGCAAAAATG
